>Addgene plasmid #60506 | pSBtet-RB | addgene partial sequence | sequence record 100542 | LNCX 5'-AGCTCGTTTAGTGAACCGTCAGATC-3'
ACTCTTTTGCCTTATACCTACTTTCCGTACCACTTCCTACCCTCGAAAGGCCTCTGAGGCCACCATGGAA
GATGCCAAAAACATTAAGAAGGGCCCAGCGCCATTCTACCCACTCGAAGACGGGACCGCCGGCGAGCAGC
TGCACAAAGCCATGAAGCGCTACGCCCTGGTGCCCGGCACCATCGCCTTTACCGACGCACATATCGAGGT
GGACATTACCTACGCCGAGTACTTCGAGATGAGCGTTCGGCTGGCAGAAGCTATGAAGCGCTATGGGCTG
AATACAAACCATCGGATCGTGGTGTGCAGCGAGAATAGCTTGCAGTTCTTCATGCCCGTGTTGGGTGCCC
TGTTCATCGGTGTGGCTGTGGCCCCAGCTAACGACATCTACAACGAGCGCGAGCTGCTGAACAGCATGGG
CATCAGCCAGCCCACCGTCGTATTCGTGAGCAAGAAAGGGCTGCAAAAGATCCTCAACGTGCAAAAGAAG
CTACCGATCATACAAAAGATCATCATCATGGATAGCAAGACCGACTACCAGGGCTTCCAAAGCATGTACA
CCTTCGTGACTTCCCATTTGCCACCCGGCTTCAACGAGTACGACTTCGTGCCCGAGAGCTTCGACCGGGA
CAAAACCATCGCCCTGATCATGAACAGTAGTGGCAGTACCGGATTGCCCAAGGGCGTAGCCCTACCGCAC
CGCACCGCTTGTGTCCGATTCAGTCATGCCCGCGACCCCATCTTCGGCAACCAGATCATCCCCGACACCG
CTATCCTCA
