>Addgene plasmid #60506 | pSBtet-RB | addgene partial sequence | sequence record 100543 | EBV-rev 5'-GTGGTTTGTCCAAACTCATC-3'
CTTTCGGGTCGTGCTCATGTACCGCTTCGAGGAGGAGCTATTCTTGCGCAGCTTGCAAGACTATAAGATT
CAATCTGCCCTGCTGGTGCCCACACTATTTAGCTTCTTCGCTAAGAGCACTCTCATCGACAAGTACGACC
TAAGCAACTTGCACGAGATCGCCAGCGGCGGGGCGCCGCTCAGCAAGGAGGTAGGTGAGGCCGTGGCCAA
ACGCTTCCACCTACCAGGCATCCGCCAGGGCTACGGCCTGACAGAAACAACCAGCGCCATTCTGATCACC
CCCGAAGGGGACGACAAGCCTGGCGCAGTAGGCAAGGTGGTGCCCTTCTTCGAGGCTAAGGTGGTGGACT
TGGACACCGGTAAGACACTGGGTGTGAACCAGCGCGGCGAGCTGTGCGTCCGTGGCCCCATGATCATGAG
CGGCTACGTTAACAACCCCGAGGCTACAAACGCTCTCATCGACAAGGACGGCTGGCTGCACAGCGGCGAC
ATCGCCTACTGGGACGAGGACGAGCACTTCTTCATCGTGGACCGGCTGAAGAGCCTGATCAAATACAAGG
GCTACCAGGTAGCCCCAGCCGAACTGGAGAGCATCCTGCTGCAACACCCCAACATCTTCGACGCCGGGGT
CGCCGGCCTGCCCGACGACGATGCCGGCGAGCTGCCCGCCGCAGTCGTCGTGCTGGAACACGGTAAAACC
ATGACCGAGAAGGAGATCGTGGACTATGTGGCCAGCCAGGTTACAACCGCCAAGAAGCTGCGCGGTGGTG
TTGTGTTCGTGGACGAGGTGCCTAAAGGACTGACCGGCAAGTTGGACGCCCGCAAGATCCGCGAGATTCT
CATTAAGGCCAAGAAGGGCGGCAAGATCGCCGTGTAAGGCCTGTCAGGCCAAGCTT
