>Addgene plasmid #60506 | pSBtet-RB | addgene partial sequence | sequence record 100701 | DsRed1-C 5'-AGCTGGACATCACCTCCCACAACG-3'
GTACGAGCGCTCCGAGGGCCGCCACCACCTGTTCCTGTACGGCATGGACGAGCTGTACAAGGGCAGTGGA
GCTACTAACTTCAGCCTGCTGAAGCAGGCTGGTGACGTCGAGGAGAATCCTGGCCCCATGTCTAGACTGG
ACAAGAGCAAAGTCATAAACGGCGCTCTGGAATTACTCAATGGAGTCGGTATCGAAGGCCTGACGACAAG
GAAACTCGCTCAAAAGCTGGGAGTTGAGCAGCCTACCCTGTACTGGCACGTGAAGAACAAGCGGGCCCTG
CTCGATGCCCTGCCAATCGAGATGCTGGACAGGCATCATACCCACTTCTGCCCCCTGGAAGGCGAGTCAT
GGCAAGACTTTCTGCGGAACAACGCCAAGTCATTCCGCTGTGCTCTCCTCTCACATCGCGACGGGGCTAA
AGTGCATCTCGGCACCCGCCCAACAGAGAAACAGTACGAAACCCTGGAAAATCAGCTCGCGTTCCTGTGT
CAGCAAGGCTTCTCCCTGGAGAACGCACTGTACGCTCTGTCCGCCGTGGGCCACTTTACACTGGGCTGCG
TATTGGAGGAACAGGAGCATCAAGTAGCAAAAGAGGAAAGAGAGACACCTACCACCGATTCTATGCCCCC
ACTTCTGAGACAAGCAATTGAGCTGTTCGACCGGCAGGGAGCCGAACCTGCCTTCCTTTTCGGCCTGGAA
CTAATCATATGTGGCCTGGAGAAACAGCTAAAGTGCGAAAGCGGCGGGCCGGCCGACGCCCTTGACGATT
TTGACTTAGACATGCTCCCAGCCGATGCCCTTGACGACTTTGACCTTGATATGCTGCCTGCTGACGCTCT
TGACGATTTTGACCTTGACATGCT
