>Addgene plasmid #60506 | pSBtet-RB | addgene partial sequence | sequence record 100702 | blast-R 5'-gctctttcaatgagggtgga-3'
ACGGCATGGACGAGCTGTACAAGGGCAGTGGAGCTACTAACTTCAGCCTGCTGAAGCAGGCTGGTGACGT
CGAGGAGAATCCTGGCCCCATGTCTAGACTGGACAAGAGCAAAGTCATAAACGGCGCTCTGGAATTACTC
AATGGAGTCGGTATCGAAGGCCTGACGACAAGGAAACTCGCTCAAAAGCTGGGAGTTGAGCAGCCTACCC
TGTACTGGCACGTGAAGAACAAGCGGGCCCTGCTCGATGCCCTGCCAATCGAGATGCTGGACAGGCATCA
TACCCACTTCTGCCCCCTGGAAGGCGAGTCATGGCAAGACTTTCTGCGGAACAACGCCAAGTCATTCCGC
TGTGCTCTCCTCTCACATCGCGACGGGGCTAAAGTGCATCTCGGCACCCGCCCAACAGAGAAACAGTACG
AAACCCTGGAAAATCAGCTCGCGTTCCTGTGTCAGCAAGGCTTCTCCCTGGAGAACGCACTGTACGCTCT
GTCCGCCGTGGGCCACTTTACACTGGGCTGCGTATTGGAGGAACAGGAGCATCAAGTAGCAAAAGAGGAA
AGAGAGACACCTACCACCGATTCTATGCCCCCACTTCTGAGACAAGCAATTGAGCTGTTCGACCGGCAGG
GAGCCGAACCTGCCTTCCTTTTCGGCCTGGAACTAATCATATGTGGCCTGGAGAAACAGCTAAAGTGCGA
AAGCGGCGGGCCGGCCGACGCCCTTGACGATTTTGACTTAGACATGCTCCCAGCCGATGCCCTTGACGAC
TTTGACCTTGATATGCTGCCTGCTGACGCTCTTGACGATTTTGACCTTGACATGCTCCCCGGGTCCGGCG
CTACTAACTTCAGCCTGCTGAAGCAGGCTGGTGACGTCGAGGAGAAT
