[The description below was written by a language model from this plasmid's Addgene catalogue record.]
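Description:
pSBtet-RB is an empty-backbone Sleeping Beauty (SB) transposon vector for mammalian expression, built on a pUC19 backbone. It is maintained in E. coli as a high-copy plasmid under ampicillin selection. As a transposon vector, its expression cassettes are designed to be mobilised into the genome of mammalian cells by SB transposase. The record does not say how the transposase is provided, and no feature table is available to confirm the positions of the transposon repeats or other elements.

The payload combines an inducible and a constitutive expression unit, with two promoters listed, TCE and RPBSA. According to the stated purpose, the gene of interest is placed under inducible control by cloning into an SfiI site, which in the deposited plasmid is occupied by a firefly luciferase coding sequence. The luciferase acts as a placeholder that is replaced by restriction-enzyme cloning, and it can also report on induction in the unmodified vector. The constitutive unit expresses a red fluorescent protein, the reverse tetracycline-controlled transactivator (rtTA) and a blasticidin resistance gene. rtTA activates tetracycline-responsive promoters in the presence of doxycycline or tetracycline, so the regulator and the regulated cassette sit together on a single transposon. RFP lets transgenic cells be identified visually, and blasticidin allows them to be selected. The record does not state how the three constitutive genes are linked.

The construct is intended for rapid generation of stable transgenic mammalian cell lines with inducible expression of a chosen gene.
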