Addgene plasmid #60506: pSBtet-RB
Purpose: (Empty Backbone) SB-transposon with inducible SfiI cloning site for GOI (contains firefly luciferase) and constitutive expression of RFP, rtTA and blasticidin resistance gene
Depositing lab: Eric Kowarz. Depositing organization: Goethe-Universitaet Frankfurt am Main. Publication: Optimized Sleeping Beauty transposons rapidly generate stable transgenic cell lines. Kowarz E, Loescher D, Marschalek R. Biotechnol J. 2015 Feb 4. doi: 10.1002/biot.201400821. PubMed 25650551.
Backbone
  Vector backbone: pUC19
  Backbone size (bp): 2021
  Vector type: Mammalian Expression ; Transposon
  Promoter: TCE & RPBSA
  Selectable markers: Blasticidin
Growth in bacteria
  Bacterial resistance: Ampicillin, 100 μg/mL
  Growth temperature: 37°C
  Growth strain: Top10
  Copy number: High Copy
Gene/Insert
  Cloning method: Restriction Enzyme
  Sequencing primers: 5′ CCTGGAGCCAATTCCAACTCT; 3′ CACTGCATTCTTGTTGTGGTT
Terms and licenses: Academic/Nonprofit Terms; Industry Terms: Not Available to Industry
How to cite: pSBtet-RB was a gift from Eric Kowarz (Addgene plasmid # 60506 ; http://n2t.net/addgene:60506 ; RRID:Addgene_60506)
