LOCUS       Exported 7805 bp ds-DNA circular SYN 12-MAY-2021
DEFINITION  SB-transposon with inducible SfiI cloning site for GOI (contains
            firefly luciferase) and constitutive expression of RFP, rtTA and
            blasticidin resistance gene.
ACCESSION   .
VERSION     .
KEYWORDS    pSBtet-RB
SOURCE      synthetic DNA construct
  ORGANISM  synthetic DNA construct
REFERENCE   1 (bases 1 to 7805)
  AUTHORS   Kowarz E, Loescher D, Marschalek R
  TITLE     Optimized Sleeping Beauty transposons rapidly generate stable
            transgenic cell lines.
  JOURNAL   Biotechnol J. 2015 Feb 4. doi: 10.1002/biot.201400821.
  PUBMED    25650551
REFERENCE   2 (bases 1 to 7805)
  AUTHORS   .
  TITLE     Direct Submission
  JOURNAL   Exported May 12, 2021 from SnapGene Server 1.1.58
            http://www.snapgene.com
FEATURES             Location/Qualifiers
     source          1..7805
                     /organism="synthetic DNA construct"
                     /mol_type="other DNA"
     promoter        295..607
                     /label=tight TRE promoter
                     /note="Tet-responsive promoter PTight, consisting of seven
                     tet operator sequences followed by the minimal CMV
                     promoter"
     protein_bind    303..321
                     /gene="tetO"
                     /label=tet operator
                     /bound_moiety="tetracycline repressor TetR"
                     /note="bacterial operator O2 for the tetR and tetA genes"
     protein_bind    339..357
                     /gene="tetO"
                     /label=tet operator
                     /bound_moiety="tetracycline repressor TetR"
                     /note="bacterial operator O2 for the tetR and tetA genes"
     protein_bind    374..392
                     /gene="tetO"
                     /label=tet operator
                     /bound_moiety="tetracycline repressor TetR"
                     /note="bacterial operator O2 for the tetR and tetA genes"
     protein_bind    410..428
                     /gene="tetO"
                     /label=tet operator
                     /bound_moiety="tetracycline repressor TetR"
                     /note="bacterial operator O2 for the tetR and tetA genes"
     protein_bind    446..464
                     /gene="tetO"
                     /label=tet operator
                     /bound_moiety="tetracycline repressor TetR"
                     /note="bacterial operator O2 for the tetR and tetA genes"
     protein_bind    481..499
                     /gene="tetO"
                     /label=tet operator
                     /bound_moiety="tetracycline repressor TetR"
                     /note="bacterial operator O2 for the tetR and tetA genes"
     protein_bind    517..535
                     /gene="tetO"
                     /label=tet operator
                     /bound_moiety="tetracycline repressor TetR"
                     /note="bacterial operator O2 for the tetR and tetA genes"
     primer_bind     580..604
                     /label=LNCX
                     /note="Human CMV promoter, forward primer"
     regulatory      680..689
                     /regulatory_class="other"
                     /note="vertebrate consensus sequence for strong initiation
                     of translation (Kozak, 1987)"
     CDS             686..2338
                     /codon_start=1
                     /product="firefly luciferase"
                     /label=luciferase
                     /note="synthetic luc2 version of the luciferase gene"
                     /translation="MEDAKNIKKGPAPFYPLEDGTAGEQLHKAMKRYALVPGTIAFTDA
                     HIEVDITYAEYFEMSVRLAEAMKRYGLNTNHRIVVCSENSLQFFMPVLGALFIGVAVAP
                     ANDIYNERELLNSMGISQPTVVFVSKKGLQKILNVQKKLPIIQKIIIMDSKTDYQGFQS
                     MYTFVTSHLPPGFNEYDFVPESFDRDKTIALIMNSSGSTGLPKGVALPHRTACVRFSHA
                     RDPIFGNQIIPDTAILSVVPFHHGFGMFTTLGYLICGFRVVLMYRFEEELFLRSLQDYK
                     IQSALLVPTLFSFFAKSTLIDKYDLSNLHEIASGGAPLSKEVGEAVAKRFHLPGIRQGY
                     GLTETTSAILITPEGDDKPGAVGKVVPFFEAKVVDLDTGKTLGVNQRGELCVRGPMIMS
                     GYVNNPEATNALIDKDGWLHSGDIAYWDEDEHFFIVDRLKSLIKYKGYQVAPAELESIL
                     LQHPNIFDAGVAGLPDDDAGELPAAVVVLEHGKTMTEKEIVDYVASQVTTAKKLRGGVV
                     FVDEVPKGLTGKLDARKIREILIKAKKGGKIAV"
     polyA_signal    2374..2495
                     /label=SV40 poly(A) signal
                     /note="SV40 polyadenylation signal"
     primer_bind     complement(2385..2404)
                     /label=EBV-rev
                     /note="SV40 polyA terminator, reverse primer"
     primer_bind     2439..2458
                     /label=SV40pA-R
                     /note="SV40 polyA, reverse primer"
     CDS             3218..3919
                     /codon_start=1
                     /product="dimeric variant of DsRed fluorescent protein
                     (Shaner et al., 2004)"
                     /label=dTomato
                     /note="mammalian codon-optimized"
                     /translation="MLSKGEEVIKEFMRFKVRMEGSMNGHEFEIEGEGEGRPYEGTQTA
                     KLKVTKGGPLPFAWDILSPQFMYGSKAYVKHPADIPDYKKLSFPEGFKWERVMNFEDGG
                     LVTVTQDSSLQDGTLIYKVKMRGTNFPPDGPVMQKKTMGWEASTERLYPRDGVLKGEIH
                     QALKLKDGGHYLVEFKTIYMAKKPVQLPGYYYVDTKLDITSHNEDYTIVEQYERSEGRH
                     HLFLYGMDELYK"
     primer_bind     complement(3351..3369)
                     /label=mCherry-R
                     /note="mCherry, reverse primer"
     primer_bind     3619..3638
                     /label=mCherry-F
                     /note="mCherry, forward primer"
     primer_bind     3813..3836
                     /label=DsRed1-C
                     /note="DsRed1, forward primer"
     CDS             3929..3985
                     /codon_start=1
                     /product="2A peptide from porcine teschovirus-1
                     polyprotein"
                     /label=P2A
                     /note="Eukaryotic ribosomes fail to insert a peptide bond
                     between the Gly and Pro residues, yielding separate
                     polypeptides."
                     /translation="ATNFSLLKQAGDVEENPGP"
     CDS             3986..4729
                     /codon_start=1
                     /product="improved tetracycline-controlled transactivator"
                     /label=rtTA-Advanced
                     /note="In the Tet-On(R) system, rtTA-Advanced binds to the
                     Tet-responsive element and stimulates transcription only in
                     the presence of tetracycline or doxycycline."
                     /translation="MSRLDKSKVINGALELLNGVGIEGLTTRKLAQKLGVEQPTLYWHV
                     KNKRALLDALPIEMLDRHHTHFCPLEGESWQDFLRNNAKSFRCALLSHRDGAKVHLGTR
                     PTEKQYETLENQLAFLCQQGFSLENALYALSAVGHFTLGCVLEEQEHQVAKEERETPTT
                     DSMPPLLRQAIELFDRQGAEPAFLFGLELIICGLEKQLKCESGGPADALDDFDLDMLPA
                     DALDDFDLDMLPADALDDFDLDMLPG"
     CDS             4736..4792
                     /codon_start=1
                     /product="2A peptide from porcine teschovirus-1
                     polyprotein"
                     /label=P2A
                     /note="Eukaryotic ribosomes fail to insert a peptide bond
                     between the Gly and Pro residues, yielding separate
                     polypeptides."
                     /translation="ATNFSLLKQAGDVEENPGP"
     CDS             4793..5191
                     /codon_start=1
                     /gene="Aspergillus terreus BSD"
                     /product="blasticidin S deaminase"
                     /label=BSD
                     /note="confers resistance to blasticidin"
                     /translation="MAMPLSQEESTLIERATATINSIPISEDYSVASAALSSDGRIFTG
                     VNVYHFTGGPCAELVVLGTAAAAAAGNLTCIVAIGNENRGILSPCGRCRQVLLDLHPGI
                     KAIVKDSDGQPTAVGIRELLPSGYVWEG"
     primer_bind     complement(5246..5263)
                     /label=BGH-rev
                     /note="Bovine growth hormone terminator, reverse primer.
                     Also called BGH reverse"
     polyA_signal    5252..5476
                     /label=bGH poly(A) signal
                     /note="bovine growth hormone polyadenylation signal"
     primer_bind     complement(5802..5819)
                     /label=L4440
                     /note="L4440 vector, forward primer"
     rep_origin      complement(5973..6561)
                     /direction=LEFT
                     /label=ori
                     /note="high-copy-number ColE1/pMB1/pBR322/pUC origin of
                     replication"
     primer_bind     complement(6053..6072)
                     /label=pBR322ori-F
                     /note="pBR322 origin, forward primer"
     CDS             complement(6732..7592)
                     /codon_start=1
                     /gene="bla"
                     /product="beta-lactamase"
                     /label=AmpR
                     /note="confers resistance to ampicillin, carbenicillin, and
                     related antibiotics"
                     /translation="MSIQHFRVALIPFFAAFCLPVFAHPETLVKVKDAEDQLGARVGYI
                     ELDLNSGKILESFRPEERFPMMSTFKVLLCGAVLSRIDAGQEQLGRRIHYSQNDLVEYS
                     PVTEKHLTDGMTVRELCSAAITMSDNTAANLLLTTIGGPKELTAFLHNMGDHVTRLDRW
                     EPELNEAIPNDERDTTMPVAMATTLRKLLTGELLTLASRQQLIDWMEADKVAGPLLRSA
                     LPAGWFIADKSGAGERGSRGIIAALGPDGKPSRIVVIYTTGSQATMDERNRQIAEIGAS
                     LIKHW"
     primer_bind     7355..7374
                     /label=Amp-R
                     /note="Ampicillin resistance gene, reverse primer"
     promoter        complement(7593..7697)
                     /gene="bla"
                     /label=AmpR promoter
ORIGIN
        1 ggatccctat acagttgaag tcggaagttt acatacactt aagttggagt cattaaaact
       61 cgtttttcaa ctactccaca aatttcttgt taacaaacaa tagttttggc aagtcagtta
      121 ggacatctac tttgtgcatg acacaagtca tttttccaac aattgtttac agacagatta
      181 tttcacttat aattcactgt atcacaattc cagtgggtca gaagtttaca tacactaagt
      241 tcgactcctc tgcagaatgc ggcgatgttt cggtaagggg tccgctatct agacgagttt
      301 actccctatc agtgatagag aacgtatgtc gagtttactc cctatcagtg atagagaacg
      361 atgtcgagtt tactccctat cagtgataga gaacgtatgt cgagtttact ccctatcagt
      421 gatagagaac gtatgtcgag tttactccct atcagtgata gagaacgtat gtcgagttta
      481 tccctatcag tgatagagaa cgtatgtcga gtttactccc tatcagtgat agagaacgta
      541 tgtcgattag gcgtgtacgg tgggcgccta taaaagcaga gctcgtttag tgaaccgtca
      601 gatcgcctgg agccaattcc aactcttttg ccttatacct actttccgta ccacttccta
      661 ccctcgaaag gcctctgagg ccaccatgga agatgccaaa aacattaaga agggcccagc
      721 gccattctac ccactcgaag acgggaccgc cggcgagcag ctgcacaaag ccatgaagcg
      781 ctacgccctg gtgcccggca ccatcgcctt taccgacgca catatcgagg tggacattac
      841 ctacgccgag tacttcgaga tgagcgttcg gctggcagaa gctatgaagc gctatgggct
      901 gaatacaaac catcggatcg tggtgtgcag cgagaatagc ttgcagttct tcatgcccgt
      961 gttgggtgcc ctgttcatcg gtgtggctgt ggccccagct aacgacatct acaacgagcg
     1021 cgagctgctg aacagcatgg gcatcagcca gcccaccgtc gtattcgtga gcaagaaagg
     1081 gctgcaaaag atcctcaacg tgcaaaagaa gctaccgatc atacaaaaga tcatcatcat
     1141 ggatagcaag accgactacc agggcttcca aagcatgtac accttcgtga cttcccattt
     1201 gccacccggc ttcaacgagt acgacttcgt gcccgagagc ttcgaccggg acaaaaccat
     1261 cgccctgatc atgaacagta gtggcagtac cggattgccc aagggcgtag ccctaccgca
     1321 ccgcaccgct tgtgtccgat tcagtcatgc ccgcgacccc atcttcggca accagatcat
     1381 ccccgacacc gctatcctca gcgtggtgcc atttcaccac ggcttcggca tgttcaccac
     1441 gctgggctac ttgatctgcg gctttcgggt cgtgctcatg taccgcttcg aggaggagct
     1501 attcttgcgc agcttgcaag actataagat tcaatctgcc ctgctggtgc ccacactatt
     1561 tagcttcttc gctaagagca ctctcatcga caagtacgac ctaagcaact tgcacgagat
     1621 cgccagcggc ggggcgccgc tcagcaagga ggtaggtgag gccgtggcca aacgcttcca
     1681 cctaccaggc atccgccagg gctacggcct gacagaaaca accagcgcca ttctgatcac
     1741 ccccgaaggg gacgacaagc ctggcgcagt aggcaaggtg gtgcccttct tcgaggctaa
     1801 ggtggtggac ttggacaccg gtaagacact gggtgtgaac cagcgcggcg agctgtgcgt
     1861 ccgtggcccc atgatcatga gcggctacgt taacaacccc gaggctacaa acgctctcat
     1921 cgacaaggac ggctggctgc acagcggcga catcgcctac tgggacgagg acgagcactt
     1981 cttcatcgtg gaccggctga agagcctgat caaatacaag ggctaccagg tagccccagc
     2041 cgaactggag agcatcctgc tgcaacaccc caacatcttc gacgccgggg tcgccggcct
     2101 gcccgacgac gatgccggcg agctgcccgc cgcagtcgtc gtgctggaac acggtaaaac
     2161 catgaccgag aaggagatcg tggactatgt ggccagccag gttacaaccg ccaagaagct
     2221 gcgcggtggt gttgtgttcg tggacgaggt gcctaaagga ctgaccggca agttggacgc
     2281 ccgcaagatc cgcgagattc tcattaaggc caagaagggc ggcaagatcg ccgtgtaagg
     2341 cctgtcaggc caagcttcca tcgatagaca tgataagata cattgatgag tttggacaaa
     2401 ccacaacaag aatgcagtga aaaaaatgct ttatttgtga aatttgtgat gctattgctt
     2461 tatttgtaac cattataagc tgcaataaac aagttaacaa caacaattgc attcatttta
     2521 tgtttcaggt tcagggggag atgtgggagg ttttttaaag caagtaaaac ctctacaaat
     2581 gtggtaccta ggcgagaccc tgtctcacaa aataaagtaa gcccggactg agtgcggaaa
     2641 ggcgggcctg gcgggtctgg tctccccatg cgggccacca gaggccctgc agccttcagt
     2701 cgcttgaagg ggtaatggcg cttccactca caaacatggc ggacagagcg tgtgaacgag
     2761 atgaacagcc cctcaaaaat atggccgccg aggctggacg gccgtgcccc agcagcaccg
     2821 cctccgcgcc ccacgtgatc tctcgccggg cacagcgctg accgcggagg tccaaccgga
     2881 agaatgtccg gattggacat tcggaagagg gcccgccttc cctggggaat ctctgcgcac
     2941 gcgcagaacg cttcgaccaa tgaaaacaca ggaagccgtc cgcgcaaccg cgttgcgtca
     3001 cttctgccgc ccctgtttca aggtatatag ccgtagacgg aacttcgcct ttctctcggc
     3061 cttagcgcca tttttttggg tgagtgtttt ttggttcctg cgttgggatt ccgtgtacaa
     3121 tccatagaca tctgacctcg gcacttagca tcatcacagc aaactaactg tagcctttct
     3181 ctctttccct gtagaaacct ctgcacctga ggccaccatg ttgagcaagg gcgaggaggt
     3241 catcaaagag ttcatgcgct tcaaggtgcg catggagggc tccatgaacg gccatgagtt
     3301 cgagatcgag ggcgagggcg agggccgccc ctacgagggc acccagaccg ccaagctgaa
     3361 ggtgaccaag ggcggccccc tgcccttcgc ctgggacatc ctgtcccccc agttcatgta
     3421 cggctccaag gcgtacgtga agcaccccgc cgacatcccc gattacaaga agctgtcctt
     3481 ccccgagggc ttcaagtggg agcgcgtgat gaacttcgag gacggcggtc tggtgaccgt
     3541 gacccaggac tcctccctgc aggacggcac gctgatctac aaggtgaaga tgcgcggcac
     3601 caacttcccc cccgacggcc ccgtaatgca gaagaagaca atgggctggg aggcctccac
     3661 cgagcgcctg tacccccgcg acggcgtgct gaagggcgag atccaccagg ccctgaagct
     3721 gaaggacggc ggccactacc tggtggagtt caagaccatc tacatggcca agaagcccgt
     3781 gcaactgccc ggctactact acgtggacac caagctggac atcacctccc acaacgagga
     3841 ctacaccatc gtggaacagt acgagcgctc cgagggccgc caccacctgt tcctgtacgg
     3901 catggacgag ctgtacaagg gcagtggagc tactaacttc agcctgctga agcaggctgg
     3961 tgacgtcgag gagaatcctg gccccatgtc tagactggac aagagcaaag tcataaacgg
     4021 cgctctggaa ttactcaatg gagtcggtat cgaaggcctg acgacaagga aactcgctca
     4081 aaagctggga gttgagcagc ctaccctgta ctggcacgtg aagaacaagc gggccctgct
     4141 cgatgccctg ccaatcgaga tgctggacag gcatcatacc cacttctgcc ccctggaagg
     4201 cgagtcatgg caagactttc tgcggaacaa cgccaagtca ttccgctgtg ctctcctctc
     4261 acatcgcgac ggggctaaag tgcatctcgg cacccgccca acagagaaac agtacgaaac
     4321 cctggaaaat cagctcgcgt tcctgtgtca gcaaggcttc tccctggaga acgcactgta
     4381 cgctctgtcc gccgtgggcc actttacact gggctgcgta ttggaggaac aggagcatca
     4441 agtagcaaaa gaggaaagag agacacctac caccgattct atgcccccac ttctgagaca
     4501 agcaattgag ctgttcgacc ggcagggagc cgaacctgcc ttccttttcg gcctggaact
     4561 aatcatatgt ggcctggaga aacagctaaa gtgcgaaagc ggcgggccgg ccgacgccct
     4621 tgacgatttt gacttagaca tgctcccagc cgatgccctt gacgactttg accttgatat
     4681 gctgcctgct gacgctcttg acgattttga ccttgacatg ctccccgggt ccggcgctac
     4741 taacttcagc ctgctgaagc aggctggtga cgtcgaggag aatcctggtc ccatggccat
     4801 gcctttgtct caagaagaat ccaccctcat tgaaagagca acggctacaa tcaacagcat
     4861 ccccatctct gaagactaca gcgtcgccag cgcagctctc tctagcgacg gccgcatctt
     4921 cactggtgtc aatgtatatc attttactgg gggaccttgt gcagaactcg tggtgctggg
     4981 cactgctgct gctgcggcag ctggcaacct gacttgtatc gtcgcgatcg gaaatgagaa
     5041 caggggcatc ttgagcccct gcggacggtg ccgacaggtg cttctcgatc tgcatcctgg
     5101 gatcaaagcc atagtgaagg acagtgatgg acagccgacg gcagttggga ttcgtgaatt
     5161 gctgccctct ggttatgtgt gggagggcta attcgaaggc ctgtcgtgaa gcttggggat
     5221 caattctcta gagctcgctg atcagcctcg actgtgcctt ctagttgcca gccatctgtt
     5281 gtttgcccct cccccgtgcc ttccttgacc ctggaaggtg ccactcccac tgtcctttcc
     5341 taataaaatg aggaaattgc atcgcattgt ctgagtaggt gtcattctat tctggggggt
     5401 ggggtggggc aggacagcaa gggggaggat tgggaagaca atagcaggca tgctggggat
     5461 gcggtgggct ctatggcttc tgaggcggaa agaaccagct gggcctacta gctactcggg
     5521 accccttacc gaaacatcgc cgcattctgc agaggagtcg agtgtatgta aacttctgac
     5581 ccactgggaa tgtgatgaaa gaaataaaag ctgaaatgaa tcattctctc tactattatt
     5641 ctgatatttc acattcttaa aataaagtgg tgatcctaac tgacctaaga cagggaattt
     5701 ttactaggat taaatgtcag gaattgtgaa aaagtgagtt taaatgtatt tggctaaggt
     5761 gtatgtaaac ttccgacttc aactgtatag ggatccgctt cctcgctcac tgactcgctg
     5821 cgctcggtcg ttcggctgcg gcgagcggta tcagctcact caaaggcggt aatacggtta
     5881 tccacagaat caggggataa cgcaggaaag aacatgtgag caaaaggcca gcaaaaggcc
     5941 aggaaccgta aaaaggccgc gttgctggcg tttttccata ggctccgccc ccctgacgag
     6001 catcacaaaa atcgacgctc aagtcagagg tggcgaaacc cgacaggact ataaagatac
     6061 caggcgtttc cccctggaag ctccctcgtg cgctctcctg ttccgaccct gccgcttacc
     6121 ggatacctgt ccgcctttct cccttcggga agcgtggcgc tttctcatag ctcacgctgt
     6181 aggtatctca gttcggtgta ggtcgttcgc tccaagctgg gctgtgtgca cgaacccccc
     6241 gttcagcccg accgctgcgc cttatccggt aactatcgtc ttgagtccaa cccggtaaga
     6301 cacgacttat cgccactggc agcagccact ggtaacagga ttagcagagc gaggtatgta
     6361 ggcggtgcta cagagttctt gaagtggtgg cctaactacg gctacactag aagaacagta
     6421 tttggtatct gcgctctgct gaagccagtt accttcggaa aaagagttgg tagctcttga
     6481 tccggcaaac aaaccaccgc tggtagcggt ggtttttttg tttgcaagca gcagattacg
     6541 cgcagaaaaa aaggatctca agaagatcct ttgatctttt ctacggggtc tgacgctcag
     6601 tggaacgaaa actcacgtta agggattttg gtcatgagat tatcaaaaag gatcttcacc
     6661 tagatccttt taaattaaaa atgaagtttt aaatcaatct aaagtatata tgagtaaact
     6721 tggtctgaca gttaccaatg cttaatcagt gaggcaccta tctcagcgat ctgtctattt
     6781 cgttcatcca tagttgcctg actccccgtc gtgtagataa ctacgatacg ggagggctta
     6841 ccatctggcc ccagtgctgc aatgataccg cgagacccac gctcaccggc tccagattta
     6901 tcagcaataa accagccagc cggaagggcc gagcgcagaa gtggtcctgc aactttatcc
     6961 gcctccatcc agtctattaa ttgttgccgg gaagctagag taagtagttc gccagttaat
     7021 agtttgcgca acgttgttgc cattgctaca ggcatcgtgg tgtcacgctc gtcgtttggt
     7081 atggcttcat tcagctccgg ttcccaacga tcaaggcgag ttacatgatc ccccatgttg
     7141 tgcaaaaaag cggttagctc cttcggtcct ccgatcgttg tcagaagtaa gttggccgca
     7201 gtgttatcac tcatggttat ggcagcactg cataattctc ttactgtcat gccatccgta
     7261 agatgctttt ctgtgactgg tgagtactca accaagtcat tctgagaata gtgtatgcgg
     7321 cgaccgagtt gctcttgccc ggcgtcaata cgggataata ccgcgccaca tagcagaact
     7381 ttaaaagtgc tcatcattgg aaaacgttct tcggggcgaa aactctcaag gatcttaccg
     7441 ctgttgagat ccagttcgat gtaacccact cgtgcaccca actgatcttc agcatctttt
     7501 actttcacca gcgtttctgg gtgagcaaaa acaggaaggc aaaatgccgc aaaaaaggga
     7561 ataagggcga cacggaaatg ttgaatactc atactcttcc tttttcaata ttattgaagc
     7621 atttatcagg gttattgtct catgagcgga tacatatttg aatgtattta gaaaaataaa
     7681 caaatagggg ttccgcgcac atttccccga aaagtgccac ctgatgcggt gtgaaatacc
     7741 gcacagatgc gtaaggagaa aataccgcat caggaaattg taagcgttaa tattttgtta
     7801 aaatt
//
